>Addgene plasmid #124861 | pAAV-FLEXfrt-SaCas9-U6-sgSlc17a8 | addgene full sequence | sequence record 243617 | Addgene NGS Result
CCTGCAGGCAGCTGCGCGCTCGCTCGCTCACTGAGGCCGCCCGGGCGTCGGGCGACCTTTGGTCGCCCGG
CCTCAGTGAGCGAGCGAGCGCGCAGAGAGGGAGTGGCCAACTCCATCACTAGGGGTTCCTGCGGCCTCTA
GACTCGAGGCGTTGACATTGATTATTGACTAGTTATTAATAGTAATCAATTACGGGGTCATTAGTTCATA
GCCCATATATGGAGTTCCGCGTTACATAACTTACGGTAAATGGCCCGCCTGGCTGACCGCCCAACGACCC
CCGCCCATTGACGTCAATAATGACGTATGTTCCCATAGTAACGCCAATAGGGACTTTCCATTGACGTCAA
TGGGTGGAGTATTTACGGTAAACTGCCCACTTGGCAGTACATCAAGTGTATCATATGCCAAGTACGCCCC
CTATTGACGTCAATGACGGTAAATGGCCCGCCTGGCATTATGCCCAGTACATGACCTTATGGGACTTTCC
TACTTGGCAGTACATCTACGTATTAGTCATCGCTATTACCATGGTGATGCGGTTTTGGCAGTACATCAAT
GGGCGTGGATAGCGGTTTGACTCACGGGGATTTCCAAGTCTCCACCCCATTGACGTCAATGGGAGTTTGT
TTTGGCACCAAAATCAACGGGACTTTCCAAAATGTCGTAACAACTCCGCCCCATTGACGCAAATGGGCGG
TAGGCGTGTACGGTGGGAGGTCTATATAAGCAGAGCTCTCTGGCTAACTACCGGTGCTAGCGTCGACAGA
ATTGGATCCGAAGTTCCTATTCTCTAGAAAGTATAGGAACTTCCAAGGCCTGAAGTTCCTATTCTTCAAA
AGGTATAGGAACTTCGCGGCCGCTTGATATCTTGGCGCGCCTTAAGCGTAATCTGGAACATCGTATGGGT
AAGCGTAATCTGGAACATCGTATGGGTAAGCGTAATCTGGAACATCGTATGGGTAGGATCCCTTTTTCTT
TTTTGCCTGGCCGGCCTTTCTCGTGGCCGCCGGCCTTTTGCCCTTTTTGATGATCTGAGGGTGCTTCTTA
GATTTCACTTCATACAGGTTGCCCAGAATGTCTGTGCTGTACTTCTTAATGCTCTGGGTCTTGGAGGCGA
TTGTCTTAATGATCCTGGGGGGCCTCTTGTCGTTCATGTTTTCCAGGTACTCGCGGTAGGTGATGTCGAT
CATGTTCACTTCGATCCGGTTCAGCAGGTCGTTGTTCACGCCGATCACTCTATACAGCTCGCCGTTGATC
TTGATCAGATCGTTGTTGTAGAAGGAGGCGATAAACTCGGCCTGGTTGCTGATCTTCTTCAGCTTCTTAG
CTTCCTCATAGCACTTGCTATTCACTTCGTAGTAGTTTTCTTTTTTGATCACATCCAGATTCTTCACGGT
CACGAACTTGTACACGCCATTGTCCAGGTACACGTCGAATCTGTAGGGCTTCAGGGACAGCTTCACGACC
TTGTTTCTGCTGTTGGGGTAGTCGTCGGTGATGTCCAGATGGGCGTTCAGTTTGTTGCCGTAATACTTAA
TCTTCTTGATCACGGGGCCGTTGTCCTTTTTGGAGTACTTGGTCAGGTAGTTCCCGGTTTCCTCGTAGTA
CTTGTACAGGGGATTCTTCTCGTCGCCGTACTGTTCCATAATCAGCTTCAGTTTCTGGTAGGTCTGGGGG
TCGTGGTGGTACATCAGCAGCTTTTCGGGGCTCTTGTTGATCAGCTTTTTCAGCTTGTCATTGTCCTTGT
CGTACAGGCCGTTCAGATTGTTCACGATCAGGGTGTTGCCCTTGTCGTCCTTCCGGGTGGAGTACAGGGT
GTCGTTAATCAGCTCTCTATTAGGCTTCTTGTCCACCCGGTGGCTGTACTTGTAGTCCTTGAAGTCCTTA
ATGTGCTTGATCTGGTGGGGGGTGATGAAGATCTCTTTGTACTCCTGCTCGGTTTCGATCTCGGGCATGC
TCTCGGCCTGCTTTTCCTCGAACATCTGGTTTTCCATCACTTTTTTGGCCTTGTCCAGTTTCTTCCACTC
TTTGAAGATGAAATCGGCGTTGGCAATGATCAGGGCGTCCTCGGCGTGGTGCTTGTACCCCTTGTTCCGC
TCTTTCTTAAACTTCCACTTCCGCCGCAGAAAGCTGGTGAAGCCGCCATTGATGGACTTCACTTTCACGT
CCAGGTTGTTCACTCTGAAGTAGCTCCGCAGCAGGTTCATCAGGCCTCTGGTGGCGTATCTGGTATCCAC
CAGGTTCCGGTTGATGAAGTCTTTCTGCACGGAGAACCTGTTGATGTCCCGTTCTTCCAGCAGATACTCT
TTCTTGGTCTTGCTGATTCTGCCCTTGCCCTTGGCCAGATTCAGGATGTGCTTCTTGAAGGTTTCGTAGC
TGATCTTGCTGTCGCTGCTGCTCAGGTACTGGAATGGGGTCCGGTTGCCCTTCTTGCTGTTTTCTTCCTG
CTTCACGAGCACCTTGTTGTTGAAGCTGTTGTCGAAGGACACGCTTCTGGGGATGATGTGGTCCACCTCA
TAGTTGAAGGGGTTGTTCAGCAGATCTTCCAGAGGGATGGCTTCCAGGCTGTACAGGCACTTGCCTTCCT
GCATGTCGTGCAGCTTGATCTTCTCGATCAGGTACTTGGCGTTCTCTTTGCCGGTGGTCCGGATGATTTC
CTCGATCCGCTCGTTGGTCTGCCGGTTCCGCTTCTGCATCTCGTTGATCATTTTCTGGGCGTCCTTGGAG
TTCTTCTCGCGGGCCAGCTCGATAATGATGTCGTTGGGCAGGCCGTACTTCTTGATGATGGCGTTGATCA
CTTTGATGCTCTGGATGAAGCTTCTCTTCACGACGGGGCTCAGGATGAAGTCGTCCACCAGGGTGGTGGG
GATCTCTTTCTGCTGGGACAGGTCCACCTTCTTGGGCACCAGCTTCAGCCGGTTGAAGATAGCGATCTGG
TTGTCGTTGGTGTGCCACAGCTCGTCCAGGATCAGGTTGATGGCCTTCAGGCTCAGGTTGTGGGTGCCGG
TATAGCCCTTCAGATTAGAGATCTGCTCGATCTCTTCCTGGGTCAGCTCGGAGTTCAGATTGGTCAGTTC
TTCCTGGATGTCCTCGCTGCTCTGGTAGATGGTCAGGATCTTGGCAATCTGATCCAGCAGCTCGGCGTTC
TCAATAATCTCTTTCCGGGCGGTAATGTCCTTGATGTCGTGGTACACCTTCAGGTTGGTGAACTCGGGCT
TGCCGGTGCTGGTCACTCTGTAGCCCTTAATATCCTCTTCGTTCACGAGGATTTCTTTGGCGATCTGCTT
CAGGGTGGGCTTCTTCTTCTGCTTGAACACGTTCTCGATGATCTGGAACTTCTCGTAATATTCCAGCTTC
TCGTTCTCGTCCCTGGTGATCACGAGATTGTTCAGGTCGTTCAGGGCGTTGTACAGGTCGGCGTTGTAGG
CGTACTTCACGCTCCGCAGTTCCTCGGGGAAGTAGGTGCAGTGGCCCATCAGCATCTCGTACCATTCTTT
GATGTCCTTCCAGCCGAAGGGGCTGCCCTCGCCAGGTCCCTCATAGTAGGTCCGCCGGGTTTCCAGCAGG
TCGATGTAGGTGTCGATGAAGCTCTGGTCCAGCTGGTGGTAGGCCTTCTGCACCTTCAGCAGCTGTTTGG
CTTCTTTCACGTAGTCGCTGGTCTTGAATCTGTTGATGCTGCCCCGCACTTCGCCGTCTTTCTTCAGCCG
TTCCAGCTGCAGTTCGGCCACGTATTTCTCTTCCAGGGCCTTGCTGTTCCGGCTGATCTGCTCTTTGGTG
GACAGCTCGTTGCCGGTGTCCTCTTCCACCTCGTTCACGTTGTGCACGCCTCTTCTCTTGGCCAGGTGCA
GCAGGGCGGCAGAGAACTCTTCCTCGCTCAGCTTCTGGCTCAGGCCCTTCACTCTGGCCTCGTAGGGGTT
GATGCCGCTCAGCTCGCTGTGGTCGGTCAGCAGGTTGTAGTCGAACAGCAGCTTCTTCACTCTCTGGATT
CTATGCCGCCTCCGCCGCTTCAGCCTTCTGGCGCCTCTCTTGCTCCGCCTGCCCTCGTTGTTTTCCACGT
TGGCCTCTTTGAACAGCCGCACGCCGGCATCGATCACGTCCCGTGTCTCGTAGTCGATGATGCCGTAGCC
CACGCTGGTGATGCCGATGTCCAGGCCCAGGATGTAGTTCCGCTTGGCTGCTGGGACTCCGTGGATACCG
ACCTTCCGCTTCTTCTTTGGGGCCATGCGGCCGCTGCAGACCGGTTTAGATCTTTACTAGTTTAAGCTTC
AATTGGAAGTTCCTATTCTTTCTAGAGTATAGGAACTTCCTGCAGTAGGCTAGCGAAGTTCCTATTCCTT
TTGAAGTATAGGAACTTCGTCGAGGGGGGGCCCGAGCTTATCGATGAATTCCTAGAGCTCGCTGATCAGC
CTCGACTGTGCCTTCTAGTTGCCAGCCATCTGTTGTTTGCCCCTCCCCCGTGCCTTCCTTGACCCTGGAA
GGTGCCACTCCCACTGTCCTTTCCTAATAAAATGAGGAAATTGCATCGCATTGTCTGAGTAGGTGTCATT
CTATTCTGGGGGGTGGGGTGGGGCAGGACAGCAAGGGGGAGGATTGGGAAGAGAATAGCAGGCATGCTGG
GGAGGTACCGAGGGCCTATTTCCCATGATTCCTTCATATTTGCATATACGATACAAGGCTGTTAGAGAGA
TAATTGGAATTAATTTGACTGTAAACACAAAGATATTAGTACAAAATACGTGACGTAGAAAGTAATAATT
TCTTGGGTAGTTTGCAGTTTTAAAATTATGTTTTAAAATGGACTATCATATGCTTACCGTAACTTGAAAG
TATTTCGATTTCTTGGCTTTATATATCTTGTGGAAAGGACGAAACACCGTACCCTGCCTGCCATGGGATG
GTTTTAGTACTCTGGAAACAGAATCTACTAAAACAAGGCAAAATGCCGTGTTTATCTCGTCAACTTGTTG
GCGAGATTTTTGCGGCCGCAGGAACCCCTAGTGATGGAGTTGGCCACTCCCTCTCTGCGCGCTCGCTCGC
TCACTGAGGCCGGGCGACCAAAGGTCGCCCGACGCCCGGGCTTTGCCCGGGCGGCCTCAGTGAGCGAGCG
AGCGCGCAGCTGCCTGCAGGGGCGCCTGATGCGGTATTTTCTCCTTACGCATCTGTGCGGTATTTCACAC
CGCATA
[95 nt withheld, positions 5187-5281]
T
[46 nt withheld, positions 5283-5328]
C
[141 nt withheld, positions 5330-5470]
CCTTTGACGTTGGAGTCCACGTTCTTT
[37 nt withheld, positions 5498-5534]
ACTCTATCTCGGGCTATTCTTTTGATTTATAAGGGATTTTGCCGATTTCGGTCTATTGGTTAAAAAATGA
GCTGATTTAACAAAAATTTAACGCGAATTTTAACAAAATATTAACGTTTACAATTTTATGGTGCACTCTC
AGTACAATCTGCTCTGATGCCGCATAGTTAAGCCAGCCCCGACACCCGCCAACACCCGCTGACGCGCCCT
GACGGGCTTGTCTGCTCCCGGCATCCGCTTACAGACAAGCTGTGACCGTCTCCGGGAGCTGCATGTGTCA
GAGGTTTTCACCGTCATCACCGAAACGCGCGAGACGAAAGGGCCTCGTGATACGCCTATTTTTATAGGTT
AATGTCATGATAATAATGGTTTCTTAGACGTCAGGTGGCACTTTTCGGGGAAATGTGCGCGGAACCCCTA
TTTGTTTATTTTTCTAAATACATTCAAATATGTATCCGCTCATGAGACAATAACCCTGATAAATGCTTCA
ATAATATTGAAAAAGGAAGAGTATGAGTATTCAACATTTCCGTGTCGCCCTTATTCCCTTTTTTGCGGCA
TTTTGCCTTCCTGTTTTTGCTCACCCAGAAACGCTGGTGAAAGTAAAAGATGCTGAAGATCAGTTGGGTG
CACGAGTGGGTTACATCGAACTGGATCTCAACAGCGGTAAGATCCTTGAGAGTTTTCGCCCCGAAGAACG
TTTTCCAATGATGAGCACTTTTAAAGTTCTGCTATGTGGCGCGGTATTATCCCGTATTGACGCCGGGCAA
GAGCAACTCGGTCGCCGCATACACTATTCTCAGAATGACTTGGTTGAGTACTCACCAGTCACAGAAAAGC
ATCTTACGGATGGCATGACAGTAAGAGAATTATGCAGTGCTGCCATAACCATGAGTGATAACACTGCGGC
CAACTTACTTCTGACAACGATCGGAGGACCGAAGGAGCTAACCGCTTTTTTGCACAACATGGGGGATCAT
GTAACTCGCCTTGATCGTTGGGAACCGGAGCTGAATGAAGCCATACCAAACGACGAGCGTGACACCACGA
TGCCTGTAGCAATGGCAACAACGTTGCGCAAACTATTAACTGGCGAACTACTTACTCTAGCTTCCCGGCA
ACAATTAATAGACTGGATGGAGGCGGATAAAGTTGCAGGACCACTTCTGCGCTCGGCCCTTCCGGCTGGC
TGGTTTATTGCTGATAAATCTGGAGCCGGTGAGCGTGGAAGCCGCGGTATCATTGCAGCACTGGGGCCAG
ATGGTAAGCCCTCCCGTATCGTAGTTATCTACACGACGGGGAGTCAGGCAACTATGGATGAACGAAATAG
ACAGATCGCTGAGATAGGTGCCTCACTGATTAAGCATTGGTAACTGTCAGACCAAGTTTACTCATATATA
CTTTAGATTGATTTAAAACTTCATTTTTAATTTAAAAGGATCTAGGTGAAGATCCTTTTTGATAATCTCA
TGACCAAAATCCCTTAACGTGAGTTTTCGTTCCACTGAGCGTCAGACCCCGTAGAAAAGATCAAAGGATC
TTCTTGAGATCCTTTTTTTCTGCGCGTAATCTGCTGCTTGCAAACAAAAAAACCACCGCTACCAGCGGTG
GTTTGTTTGCCGGATCAAGAGCTACCAACTCTTTTTCCGAAGGTAACTGGCTTCAGCAGAGCGCAGATAC
CAAATACTGTTCTTCTAGTGTAGCCGTAGTTAGGCCACCACTTCAAGAACTCTGTAGCACCGCCTACATA
CCTCGCTCTGCTAATCCTGTTACCAGTGGCTGCTGCCAGTGGCGATAAGTCGTGTCTTACCGGGTTGGAC
TCAAGACGATAGTTACCGGATAAGGCGCAGCGGTCGGGCTGAACGGGGGGTTCGTGCACACAGCCCAGCT
TGGAGCGAACGACCTACACCGAACTGAGATACCTACAGCGTGAGCTATGAGAAAGCGCCACGCTTCCCGA
AGGGAGAAAGGCGGACAGGTATCCGGTAAGCGGCAGGGTCGGAACAGGAGAGCGCACGAGGGAGCTTCCA
GGGGGAAACGCCTGGTATCTTTATAGTCCTGTCGGGTTTCGCCACCTCTGACTTGAGCGTCGATTTTTGT
GATGCTCGTCAGGGGGGCGGAGCCTATGGAAAAACGCCAGCAACGCGGCCTTTTTACGGTTCCTGGCCTT
TTGCTGGCCTTTTGCTCACATGT
Features (pLannotate 1.2.2; 21 found; start..end, strand, type, name):
     12..39      +  repeat_region  AAV2 ITR (fragment): inverted terminal repeat of adeno-associated virus serotype 2 inverted
     68..95      +  repeat_region  AAV2 ITR (fragment): inverted terminal repeat of adeno-associated virus serotype 2 inverted
    154..533     +  enhancer       CMV enhancer: human cytomegalovirus immediate early enhancer
    534..737     +  promoter       CMV promoter: human cytomegalovirus (CMV) immediate early promoter
    780..813     +  protein_bind   FRT (minimal): supports FLP-mediated excision but not integration (Turan and Bode, 2011) FLP recombinase from the Saccharomyces cerevisiae 2μ plasmid
    883..911     -  CDS            3xHA (fragment): three tandem HA epitope tags
    922..938     -  CDS            3xHA (fragment): three tandem HA epitope tags
    949..965     -  CDS            3xHA (fragment): three tandem HA epitope tags
    972..1019    -  CDS            nucleoplasmin NLS: bipartite nuclear localization signal from nucleoplasmin
   1020..4175    -  CDS            cas9: CAS9_STAAU - Experimental evidence at protein level: Swiss-Prot protein existence level 1. CRISPR (clustered regularly interspaced short palindromic repeat) is an adaptive immune system that provides protection against mobile genetic elements (viruses, transposable elements and conjugative plasmids). CRISPR clusters contain spacers, sequences complementary to antecedent mobile elements, and target invading nucleic acids. CRISPR clusters are transcribed and processed into CRISPR RNA (crRNA). In type II CRISPR systems correct processing of pre-crRNA requires a trans- encoded small RNA (tracrRNA)
   4416..4527    +  polyA_signal   bGH poly(A) signal: bovine growth hormone polyadenylation signal
   4630..4870    +  promoter       U6 promoter: RNA polymerase III promoter for human U6 snRNA
   4901..4976    +  misc_RNA       Sa gRNA scaffold: guide RNA scaffold for the Staphylococcus aureus CRISPR/Cas9 system
   4990..5130    +  repeat_region  AAV2 ITR: inverted terminal repeat of adeno-associated virus serotype 2 inverted
   5135..5186    -  misc_feature   bom (fragment): basis of mobility region from pBR322
   5205..5660    +  rep_origin     f1 ori (sequence partly withheld): f1 bacteriophage origin of replication; arrow indicates direction of (+) strand synthesis
   5661..5710    -  misc_feature   bom (fragment): basis of mobility region from pBR322
   5812..5847    -  CDS            rop (fragment): Rop protein, which maintains plasmids at low copy number; rop
   5942..6046    +  promoter       AmpR promoter: bla
   6047..6907    +  CDS            AmpR: β-lactamase; bla; confers resistance to ampicillin, carbenicillin, and related antibiotics
   7078..7666    +  rep_origin     ori: high-copy-number ColE1/pMB1/pBR322/pUC origin of replication
