[The description below was written by a language model from this plasmid's Addgene catalogue record and pLannotate feature annotations shown in this document.]
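Description:
pAAV-FLEXfrt-SaCas9-U6-sgSlc17a8 is a single-vector AAV CRISPR plasmid built on the pX601 backbone and designed for conditional mutagenesis of mouse Slc17a8 (also known as Vglut3). It is propagated in bacteria as a high-copy plasmid through a ColE1/pUC-type origin with ampicillin selection (AmpR, β-lactamase), and it also carries an f1 phage origin. The payload lies between AAV2 inverted terminal repeats, which allow the cassette to be packaged into recombinant AAV particles. The annotation detects the left ITR only as short fragments and the right one as a full repeat.

Within the ITRs, a CMV enhancer/promoter sits upstream of a Staphylococcus aureus Cas9 coding sequence that is placed in the reverse orientation relative to the promoter. This sequence is fused to a nucleoplasmin nuclear localization signal and a 3xHA epitope tag, and a bGH polyadenylation signal follows it. As the "FLEXfrt" name implies, the inverted SaCas9 cassette is meant to be flipped into the sense orientation by FLP recombinase, so that the nuclease is expressed only in FLP-expressing cells. The feature table annotates only one minimal FRT site, located between the promoter and the cassette, so the remaining recombination sites are presumably variants that the annotation tool did not recognize.

Downstream, a human U6 RNA polymerase III promoter drives a Slc17a8-targeting guide fused to the SaCas9 gRNA scaffold, independently of recombination. The compact SaCas9 lets the nuclease and guide fit in one AAV genome. According to the record, the construct is intended for cell-type-specific gene disruption in the adult mouse nervous system.
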