Addgene plasmid #124861: pAAV-FLEXfrt-SaCas9-U6-sgSlc17a8
Purpose: Mutagenesis of Slc17a8
Depositing lab: Larry Zweifel. Depositing organization: University of Washington. Publication: Conditional Single Vector CRISPR/SaCas9 Viruses for Efficient Mutagenesis in the Adult Mouse Nervous System. Hunker AC, Soden ME, Krayushkina D, Heymann G, Awatramani R, Zweifel LS. Cell Rep. 2020 Mar 24;30(12):4303-4316.e6. doi: 10.1016/j.celrep.2020.02.092. PubMed 32209486.
Backbone
  Vector backbone: pX601
  Vector type: Mouse Targeting, AAV, CRISPR
Growth in bacteria
  Bacterial resistance: Ampicillin, 100 μg/mL
  Growth temperature: 37°C
  Growth strain: NEB Stable
  Copy number: High Copy
Gene/Insert
  Gene/Insert name: Slc17a8
  gRNA/shRNA sequence: TACCCTGCCTGCCATGGGATG
  Species: M. musculus (mouse)
  Entrez Gene: Slc17a8 (a.k.a. Vglut3)
  Cloning method: Restriction Enzyme; 5′ cloning site Unknown (unknown if destroyed); 3′ cloning site Unknown (unknown if destroyed)
Terms and licenses: Academic/Nonprofit Terms; Industry Terms: Not Available to Industry
How to cite: pAAV-FLEXfrt-SaCas9-U6-sgSlc17a8 was a gift from Larry Zweifel (Addgene plasmid # 124861 ; http://n2t.net/addgene:124861 ; RRID:Addgene_124861)
