>Addgene plasmid #124861 | pAAV-FLEXfrt-SaCas9-U6-sgSlc17a8 | depositor partial sequence | sequence record 238473 | U6 promoter, sgRNA insert, SaCas9 sgRNA scaffold
GAGGGCCTATTTCCCATGATTCCTTCATATTTGCATATACGATACAAGGCTGTTAGAGAGATAATTGGAA
TTAATTTGACTGTAAACACAAAGATATTAGTACAAAATACGTGACGTAGAAAGTAATAATTTCTTGGGTA
GTTTGCAGTTTTAAAATTATGTTTTAAAATGGACTATCATATGCTTACCGTAACTTGAAAGTATTTCGAT
TTCTTGGCTTTATATATCTTGTGGAAAGGACGAAACACCGTACCCTGCCTGCCATGGGATGGTTTTAGTA
CTCTGGAAACAGAATCTACTAAAACAAGGCAAAATGCCGTGTTTATCTCGTCAACTTGTTGGCGAGA
